>Addgene plasmid #206370 | pHAGE2-TetO-mSox17FNVC2 | addgene full sequence | sequence record 410015 | Addgene NGS Result
TGGAAGGGCTAATTCACTCCCAAAGAAGACAAGATATCCTTGATCTGTGGATCTACCACACACAAGGCTA
CTTCCCTGATTAGCAGAACTACACACCAGGGCCAGGGGTCAGATATCCACTGACCTTTGGATGGTGCTAC
AAGCTAGTACCAGTTGAGCCAGATAAGGTAGAAGAGGCCAATAAAGGAGAGAACACCAGCTTGTTACACC
CTGTGAGCCTGCATGGGATGGATGACCCGGAGAGAGAAGTGTTAGAGTGGAGGTTTGACAGCCGCCTAGC
ATTTCATCACGTGGCCCGAGAGCTGCATCCGGAGTACTTCAAGAACTGCTGATATCGAGCTTGCTACAAG
GGACTTTCCGCTGGGGACTTTCCAGGGAGGCGTGGCCTGGGCGGGACTGGGGAGTGGCGAGCCCTCAGAT
CCTGCATATAAGCAGCTGCTTTTTGCCTGTACTGGGTCTCTCTGGTTAGACCAGATCTGAGCCTGGGAGC
TCTCTGGCTAACTAGGGAACCCACTGCTTAAGCCTCAATAAAGCTTGCCTTGAGTGCTTCAAGTAGTGTG
TGCCCGTCTGTTGTGTGACTCTGGTAACTAGAGATCCCTCAGACCCTTTTAGTCAGTGTGGAAAATCTCT
AGCAGTGGCGCCCGAACAGGGACTTGAAAGCGAAAGGGAAACCAGAGGAGCTCTCTCGACGCAGGACTCG
GCTTGCTGAAGCGCGCACGGCAAGAGGCGAGGGGCGGCGACTGGTGAGTACGCCAAAAATTTTGACTAGC
GGAGGCTAGAAGGAGAGAGATGGGTGCGAGAGCGTCAGTATTAAGCGGGGGAGAATTAGATCGCGATGGG
AAAAAATTCGGTTAAGGCCAGGGGGAAAGAAAAAATATAAATTAAAACATATAGTATGGGCAAGCAGGGA
GCTAGAACGATTCGCAGTTAATCCTGGCCTGTTAGAAACATCAGAAGGCTGTAGACAAATACTGGGACAG
CTACAACCATCCCTTCAGACAGGATCAGAAGAACTTAGATCATTATATAATACAGTAGCAACCCTCTATT
GTGTGCATCAAAGGATAGAGATAAAAGACACCAAGGAAGCTTTAGACAAGATAGAGGAAGAGCAAAACAA
AAGTAAGACCACCGCACAGCAAGCGGCCGGCCGCTGATCTTCAGACCTGGAGGAGGAGATATGAGGGACA
ATTGGAGAAGTGAATTATATAAATATAAAGTAGTAAAAATTGAACCATTAGGAGTAGCACCCACCAAGGC
AAAGAGAAGAGTGGTGCAGAGAGAAAAAAGAGCAGTGGGAATAGGAGCTTTGTTCCTTGGGTTCTTGGGA
GCAGCAGGAAGCACTATGGGCGCAGCGTCAATGACGCTGACGGTACAGGCCAGACAATTATTGTCTGGTA
TAGTGCAGCAGCAGAACAATTTGCTGAGGGCTATTGAGGCGCAACAGCATCTGTTGCAACTCACAGTCTG
GGGCATCAAGCAGCTCCAGGCAAGAATCCTGGCTGTGGAAAGATACCTAAAGGATCAACAGCTCCTGGGG
ATTTGGGGTTGCTCTGGAAAACTCATTTGCACCACTGCTGTGCCTTGGAATGCTAGTTGGAGTAATAAAT
CTCTGGAACAGATTTGGAATCACACGACCTGGATGGAGTGGGACAGAGAAATTAACAATTACACAAGCTT
AATACACTCCTTAATTGAAGAATCGCAAAACCAGCAAGAAAAGAATGAACAAGAATTATTGGAATTAGAT
AAATGGGCAAGTTTGTGGAATTGGTTTAACATAACAAATTGGCTGTGGTATATAAAATTATTCATAATGA
TAGTAGGAGGCTTGGTAGGTTTAAGAATAGTTTTTGCTGTACTTTCTATAGTGAATAGAGTTAGGCAGGG
ATATTCACCATTATCGTTTCAGACCCACCTCCCAACCCCGAGGGGACCCGACAGGCCCGAAGGAATAGAA
GAAGAAGGTGGAGAGAGAGACAGAGACAGATCCATTCGATTAGTGAACGGATCTCGACGGTATCGCCGAA
TTCACAAATGGCAGTATTCATCCACAATTTTAAAAGAAAAGGGGGGATTGGGGGGTACAGTGCAGGGGAA
AGAATAGTAGACATAATAGCAACAGACATACAAACTAAAGAATTACAAAAACAAATTACAAAAATTCAAA
ATTTTCGGGTTTATTACAGGGACAGCAGAGATCCAGTTTGGACTAGTCCACACCCTAACTGACACACTCG
AGTTTACCACTCCCTATCAGTGATAGAGAAAAGTGAAAGTCGAGTTTACCACTCCCTATCAGTGATAGAG
AAAAGTGAAAGTCGAGTTTACCACTCCCTATCAGTGATAGAGAAAAGTGAAAGTCGAGTTTACCACTCCC
TATCAGTGATAGAGAAAAGTGAAAGTCGAGTTTACCACTCCCTATCAGTGATAGAGAAAAGTGAAAGTCG
AGTTTACCACTCCCTATCAGTGATAGAGAAAAGTGAAAGTCGAGTTTACCACTCCCTATCAGTGATAGAG
AAAAGTGAAAGTCGAGCTCGGTACCCGGGTCGAGGTAGGCATGTACGGTGGGAGGCCTATATAAGCAGAG
CTCGTTTAGTGAACCGTCAGATCGCCTGGAGACGCCATCCACGCTGTTTTGACCTCCATAGAAGACACCG
GGACCGATCCAGCCTGCGGCCACCACCGGTATGAGCAGCCCGGATGCGGGATACGCCAGTGACGACCAGA
GCCAGCCCCGGAGCGCGCAGCCCGCGGTGATGGCAGGGTTGGGCCCCTGTCCCTGGGCCGAGTCCCTGAG
CCCCCTCGGGGATGTAAAGGTGAAAGGCGAGGTGGTGGCGAGTAGCGGGGCGCCAGCCGGGACGTCGGGC
CGAGCCAAAGCGGAGTCTCGCATCCGGCGGCCGATGAACGCCTTTATGGTGTGGGCCAAAGACGAACGCA
AGCGGTTGGCACAGCAGAACCCAGATCTGCACAACGCAGAGCTAAGCAAGATGCTAGGCAAGTCTTGGAA
GGCGTTGACCTTTGCAGAGAAGCGGCCCTTCAATGAAGAGGCCGTGCGGCTGCGCGTGCAGCATATGCAG
GACCACCCCAACTACAAGTACCGGCCGCGGCGGCGCAAGCAGGTGAAGCGCATGAAGAAGGATAAGTACA
CGCTTCCCGGAGGCTTGCTGGCCCCCGGCGGGAACAGCATGGCGAGCGGGGTTGGGGTGGGCGCCGGCCT
GGGTGCGGGCGTGAACCAGCGCATGGACAGCTACGCGCACATGAACGGCTGGAGCAACGGCAGCTACAGC
ATGATGCAGGAGCAGCTGGGCTACCCGCAGCACCCGGGCCTCAACGCTCACGGCGCGGCACAGATGCAAC
CGATGCACCGCTACGACGTCAGCGCCCTGCAGTACAACTCCATGACCAGCTCGCAGACCTACATGAACGG
CTCGCCCACCTACAGCATGTCCTACTCGCAGCAGGGCACCCCCGGTATGGCGCTGGGCTCCATGGGCTCT
GTGGTCAAGTCCGAGGCCAGCTCCAGCCCCCCCGTGGTTACCTCTTCCTCCCACTCCAGGGCGCCCTGCC
AGGCCGGGGACCTCCGGGACATGATCAGCATGTACCTCCCCGGCGCCGAGGTGCCGGAGCCCGCTGCGCC
CAGTAGACTGCACATGGCCCAGCACTACCAGAGCGGCCCGGTGCCCGGCACGGCCATTAACGGCACACTG
CCCCTGTCGCACATGTAAGTCGACATCGATAGATCCTAATCAACCTCTGGATTACAAAATTTGTGAAAGA
TTGACTGGTATTCTTAACTATGTTGCTCCTTTTACGCTATGTGGATACGCTGCTTTAATGCCTTTGTATC
ATGCTATTGCTTCCCGTATGGCTTTCATTTTCTCCTCCTTGTATAAATCCTGGTTGCTGTCTCTTTATGA
GGAGTTGTGGCCCGTTGTCAGGCAACGTGGCGTGGTGTGCACTGTGTTTGCTGACGCAACCCCCACTGGT
TGGGGCATTGCCACCACCTGTCAGCTCCTTTCCGGGACTTTCGCTTTCCCCCTCCCTATTGCCACGGCGG
AACTCATCGCCGCCTGCCTTGCCCGCTGCTGGACAGGGGCTCGGCTGTTGGGCACTGACAATTCCGTGGT
GTTGTCGGGGAAATCATCGTCCTTTCCTTGGCTGCTCGCCTGTGTTGCCACCTGGATTCTGCGCGGGACG
TCCTTCTGCTACGTCCCTTCGGCCCTCAATCCAGCGGACCTTCCTTCCCGCGGCCTGCTGCCGGCTCTGC
GGCCTCTTCCGCGTCTTCGCCTTCGCCCTCAGACGAGTCGGATCTCCCTTTGGGCCGCCTCCCCGCCTGG
TACCTTTAAGACCAATGACTTACAAGGCAGCTGTAGATCTTAGCCACTTTTTAAAAGAAAAGGGGGGACT
GGAAGGGCTAATTCACTCCCAACGAAGACAAGATCACCTGCAGGACAGGCGCGCCATAACTTCGTATAGC
ATACATTATACGAAGTTATCTGCTTTTTGCTTGTACTGGGTCTCTCTGGTTAGACCAGATCTGAGCCTGG
GAGCTCTCTGGCTAACTAGGGAACCCACTGCTTAAGCCTCAATAAAGCTTGCCTTGAGTGCTTCAAGTAG
TGTGTGCCCGTCTGTTGTGTGACTCTGGTAACTAGAGATCCCTCAGACCCTTTTAGTCAGTGTGGAAAAT
CTCTAGCACCCGGGCGATTAAGGAAAGGGCTAGATCATTCTTGAAGACGAAAGGGCCTCGTGATACGCCT
ATTTTTATAGGTTAATGTCATGATAATAATGGTTTCTTAGACGTCAGGTGGCACTTTTCGGGGAAATGTG
CGCGGAACCCCTATTTGTTTATTTTTCTAAATACATTCAAATATGTATCCGCTCATGAGACAATAACCCT
GATAAATGCTTCAATAATATTGAAAAAGGAAGAGTATGAGTATTCAACATTTCCGTGTCGCCCTTATTCC
CTTTTTTGCGGCATTTTGCCTTCCTGTTTTTGCTCACCCAGAAACGCTGGTGAAAGTAAAAGATGCTGAA
GATCAGTTGGGTGCACGAGTGGGTTACATCGAACTGGATCTCAACAGCGGTAAGATCCTTGAGAGTTTTC
GCCCCGAAGAACGTTTTCCAATGATGAGCACTTTTAAAGTTCTGCTATGTGGCGCGGTATTATCCCGTGT
TGACGCCGGGCAAGAGCAACTCGGTCGCCGCATACACTATTCTCAGAATGACTTGGTTGAGTACTCACCA
GTCACAGAAAAGCATCTTACGGATGGCATGACAGTAAGAGAATTATGCAGTGCTGCCATAACCATGAGTG
ATAACACTGCGGCCAACTTACTTCTGACAACGATCGGAGGACCGAAGGAGCTAACCGCTTTTTTGCACAA
CATGGGGGATCATGTAACTCGCCTTGATCGTTGGGAACCGGAGCTGAATGAAGCCATACCAAACGACGAG
CGTGACACCACGATGCCTGTAGCAATGGCAACAACGTTGCGCAAACTATTAACTGGCGAACTACTTACTC
TAGCTTCCCGGCAACAATTAATAGACTGGATGGAGGCGGATAAAGTTGCAGGACCACTTCTGCGCTCGGC
CCTTCCGGCTGGCTGGTTTATTGCTGATAAATCTGGAGCCGGTGAGCGTGGGTCTCGCGGTATCATTGCA
GCACTGGGGCCAGATGGTAAGCCCTCCCGTATCGTAGTTATCTACACGACGGGGAGTCAGGCAACTATGG
ATGAACGAAATAGACAGATCGCTGAGATAGGTGCCTCACTGATTAAGCATTGGTAACTGTCAGACCAAGT
TTACTCATATATACTTTAGATTGATTTAAAACTTCATTTTTAATTTAAAAGGATCTAGGTGAAGATCCTT
TTTGATAATCTCATGACCAAAATCCCTTAACGTGAGTTTTCGTTCCACTGAGCGTCAGACCCCGTAGAAA
AGATCAAAGGATCTTCTTGAGATCCTTTTTTTCTGCGCGTAATCTGCTGCTTGCAAACAAAAAAACCACC
GCTACCAGCGGTGGTTTGTTTGCCGGATCAAGAGCTACCAACTCTTTTTCCGAAGGTAACTGGCTTCAGC
AGAGCGCAGATACCAAATACTGTTCTTCTAGTGTAGCCGTAGTTAGGCCACCACTTCAAGAACTCTGTAG
CACCGCCTACATACCTCGCTCTGCTAATCCTGTTACCAGTGGCTGCTGCCAGTGGCGATAAGTCGTGTCT
TACCGGGTTGGACTCAAGACGATAGTTACCGGATAAGGCGCAGCGGTCGGGCTGAACGGGGGGTTCGTGC
ACACAGCCCAGCTTGGAGCGAACGACCTACACCGAACTGAGATACCTACAGCGTGAGCTATGAGAAAGCG
CCACGCTTCCCGAAGGGAGAAAGGCGGACAGGTATCCGGTAAGCGGCAGGGTCGGAACAGGAGAGCGCAC
GAGGGAGCTTCCAGGGGGAAACGCCTGGTATCTTTATAGTCCTGTCGGGTTTCGCCACCTCTGACTTGAG
CGTCGATTTTTGTGATGCTCGTCAGGGGGGCGGAGCCTATGGAAAAACGCCAGCAACGCGGCCTTTTTAC
GGTTCCTGGCCTTTTGCTGGCCTTTTGCTCACATGTTCTTTCCTGCGTTATCCCCTGATTCTGTGGATAA
CCGTATTACCGCCTTTGAGTGAGCTGATACCGCTCGCCGCAGCCGAACGACCGAGCGCAGCGAGTCAGTG
AGCGAGGAAGCGGAAGAGCGCCCAATACGCAAACCGCCTCTCCCCGCGCGTTGGCCGATTCATTAATGCA
GCAAGCTCATGGCTGACTAATTTTTTTTATTTATGCAGAGGCCGAGGCCGCCTCGGCCTCTGAGCTATTC
CAGAAGTAGTGAGGAGGCTTTTTTGGAGGCCTAGGCTTTTGCAAAAAGCTCCCCGTGGCACGACAGGTTT
CCCGACTGGAAAGCGGGCAGTGAGCGCAACGCAATTAATGTGAGTTAGCTCACTCATTAGGCACCCCAGG
CTTTACACTTTATGCTTCCGGCTCGTATGTTGTGTGGAATTGTGAGCGGATAACAATTTCACACAGGAAA
CAGCTATGACATGATTACGAATTTCACAAATAAAGCATTTTTTTCACTGCATTCTAGTTGTGGTTTGTCC
AAACTCATCAATGTATCTTATCATGTCTGGATCAACTGGATAACTCAAGCTAACCAAAATCATCCCAAAC
TTCCCACCCCATACCCTATTACCACTGCCAATTACCTGTGGTTTCATTTACTCTAAACCTGTGATTCCTC
TGAATTATTTTCATTTTAAAGAAATTGTATTTGTTAAATATGTACTACAAACTTAGTAGT
Features (pLannotate 1.2.2; 27 found; start..end, strand, type, name):
    377..634     +  LTR            5' LTR (truncated): truncated 5' long terminal repeat (LTR) from HIV-1
    681..806     +  misc_feature   HIV-1 Ψ: packaging signal of human immunodeficiency virus type 1
    790..1128    +  CDS            HIV-1 gag (fragment): gag protein from human immunodeficiency virus 1; gag
   1303..1536    +  misc_feature   RRE: The Rev response element (RRE) of HIV-1 allows for Rev-dependent mRNA export from the nucleus to the cytoplasm.
   1913..2013    +  CDS            Rev (fragment): human immunodeficiency virus 1 (HIV-1) Rev protein; rev; enhances nuclear export of unspliced and incompletely spliced viral mRNAs
   2058..2175    +  misc_feature   cPPT/CTS: central polypurine tract and central termination sequence of HIV-1
   2217..2237    -  promoter       SV40 promoter (fragment): SV40 enhancer and early promoter
   2251..2521    +  protein_bind   tetracycline response element: contains seven copies of the tetracycline operator tetO tetracycline repressor TetR
   2532..2549    +  misc_feature   MCS (fragment): pUC18/19 multiple cloning site
   2549..2616    +  promoter       tight TRE promoter (fragment): Tet-responsive promoter PTight, consisting of seven tet operator sequences followed by the minimal CMV promoter
   2862..3725    +  CDS            Sox2 (fragment): SOX2_MOUSE - Also known as Sox-2. Experimental evidence at protein level: Swiss-Prot protein existence level 1. Transcription factor that forms a trimeric complex with POU5F1 (OCT3/4) on DNA and controls the expression of a number of genes involved in embryonic development such as YES1, FGF4, UTF1 and ZFP206 (PubMed:15863505, PubMed:17097055, PubMed:19740739). Binds to the proximal enhancer region of NANOG (PubMed:15863505). Critical for early embryogenesis and for embryonic stem cell pluripotency (By similarity). Downstream SRRT target that mediates the promotion of neural stem cell self-rene
   3748..4336    +  misc_feature   WPRE: woodchuck hepatitis virus posttranscriptional regulatory element
   4389..4408    +  misc_feature   cPPT/CTS (fragment): central polypurine tract and central termination sequence of HIV-1
   4410..4445    +  LTR            3' LTR (ΔU3) (fragment): self-inactivating 3' long terminal repeat (LTR) from HIV-1
   4466..4499    +  protein_bind   loxP: Cre-mediated recombination occurs in the 8-bp core sequence (GCATACAT). Cre recombinase
   4518..4698    +  LTR            5' LTR (truncated): truncated 5' long terminal repeat (LTR) from HIV-1
   4831..4935    +  promoter       AmpR promoter: bla
   4936..5796    +  CDS            AmpR: β-lactamase; bla; confers resistance to ampicillin, carbenicillin, and related antibiotics
   5967..6555    +  rep_origin     ori: high-copy-number ColE1/pMB1/pBR322/pUC origin of replication
   6738..6792    +  CDS            lacI (fragment): lac repressor; lacI; The lac repressor binds to the lac operator to inhibit transcription in E. coli. This inhibition can be relieved by adding lactose or isopropyl-β-D-thiogalactopyranoside (IPTG).
   6798..6891    +  rep_origin     SV40 ori (fragment): SV40 origin of replication
   6916..6953    +  CDS            lacI (fragment): lac repressor; lacI; The lac repressor binds to the lac operator to inhibit transcription in E. coli. This inhibition can be relieved by adding lactose or isopropyl-β-D-thiogalactopyranoside (IPTG).
   6966..6987    +  protein_bind   CAP binding site: CAP binding activates transcription in the presence of cAMP. E. coli catabolite activator protein
   7002..7032    +  promoter       lac promoter: promoter for the E. coli lac operon
   7040..7056    +  protein_bind   lac operator: The lac repressor binds to the lac operator to inhibit transcription in E. coli. This inhibition can be relieved by adding lactose or isopropyl-β-D-thiogalactopyranoside (IPTG). lac repressor encoded by lacI
   7090..7173    +  polyA_signal   SV40 poly(A) signal (fragment): SV40 polyadenylation signal
   7340..329     +  CDS            nef (fragment) (across the origin): NEF_HV1BR - Experimental evidence at protein level: Swiss-Prot protein existence level 1. Extracellular Nef protein targets CD4(+) T-lymphocytes for apoptosis by interacting with CXCR4 surface receptors (PubMed:14990729). From Human immunodeficiency virus type 1 group M subtype B (isolate BRU/LAI) (HIV-1).
