[The description below was written by a language model from this plasmid's Addgene catalogue record and pLannotate feature annotations shown in this document.]
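Description:
pHAGE2-TetO-mSox17FNVC2 is an HIV-1-derived lentiviral transfer plasmid of about 7.3 kb, built on the pHAGE2-TetO backbone and intended for producing lentivirus that delivers an engineered mouse SOX17 variant into mammalian cells. In bacteria it is maintained through a high-copy ColE1/pUC-type origin and selected with ampicillin via the β-lactamase gene. Remnants of lac regulatory elements and SV40 sequences are also present in the plasmid backbone.

The viral portion carries a truncated 5' LTR, the Ψ packaging signal with a partial gag region, the Rev response element for Rev-dependent nuclear export of the genomic RNA, and the cPPT/CTS, which aids nuclear import of the reverse-transcribed genome. The 3' LTR is of the self-inactivating ΔU3 type and contains a loxP site. Because this region is copied to both ends of the provirus during reverse transcription, the integrated cassette should in principle be excisable by Cre.

Expression of the insert is driven by a tetracycline response element with seven tetO repeats joined to a minimal CMV promoter, so transcription depends on a Tet transactivator supplied separately and on doxycycline. A WPRE downstream of the coding sequence enhances transcript stability and expression.

The catalogue names the insert Sox17FNVC2 but does not define the modifications. The automated annotation matches an 864 nt stretch of the open reading frame to mouse Sox2, which may indicate a SOX17/SOX2 chimera or may only reflect homology between the two proteins. No tag, reporter or mammalian selection marker is annotated. The associated publication concerns engineered SOX17 in the induction and maintenance of pluripotency, which points to use in inducible reprogramming experiments.
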