Addgene plasmid #206370: pHAGE2-TetO-mSox17FNVC2
Purpose: Expresses mouse SOX17FNVC2 in mammalian cells, for lentivirus generation.
Depositing lab: Ralf Jauch. Depositing organization: University of Hong Kong. Publication: Evaluation of the determinants for improved pluripotency induction and maintenance by engineered SOX17. Hu H, Ho DHH, Tan DS, MacCarthy CM, Yu CH, Weng M, Scholer HR, Jauch R. Nucleic Acids Res. 2023 Aug 23:gkad597. doi: 10.1093/nar/gkad597. PubMed 37607832.
Backbone
  Vector backbone: pHAGE2-TetO
  Vector type: Lentiviral
Growth in bacteria
  Bacterial resistance: Ampicillin, 100 μg/mL
  Growth temperature: 37°C
  Growth strain: NEB Stable
  Copy number: High Copy
Gene/Insert
  Gene/Insert name: Sox17FNVC2
  Species: M. musculus (mouse)
  Entrez Gene: Sox17
  Cloning method: Restriction Enzyme; 5′ cloning site unknown (unknown if destroyed)
Terms and licenses: Academic/Nonprofit Terms; Industry Terms: Not Available to Industry
How to cite: pHAGE2-TetO-mSox17FNVC2 was a gift from Ralf Jauch (Addgene plasmid # 206370 ; http://n2t.net/addgene:206370 ; RRID:Addgene_206370)
