>Addgene plasmid #206370 | pHAGE2-TetO-mSox17FNVC2 | depositor partial sequence | sequence record 401616 | mSox17FNVC2
ATGAGCAGCCCGGATGCGGGATACGCCAGTGACGACCAGAGCCAGCCCCGGAGCGCGCAGCCCGCGGTGA
TGGCAGGGTTGGGCCCCTGTCCCTGGGCCGAGTCCCTGAGCCCCCTCGGGGATGTAAAGGTGAAAGGCGA
GGTGGTGGCGAGTAGCGGGGCGCCAGCCGGGACGTCGGGCCGAGCCAAAGCGGAGTCTCGCATCCGGCGG
CCGATGAACGCCTTTATGGTGTGGGCCAAAGACGAACGCAAGCGGTTGGCACAGCAGAACCCAGATCTGC
ACAACGCAGAGCTAAGCAAGATGCTAGGCAAGTCTTGGAAGGCGTTGACCTTTGCAGAGAAGCGGCCCTT
CAATGAAGAGGCCGTGCGGCTGCGCGTGCAGCATATGCAGGACCACCCCAACTACAAGTACCGGCCGCGG
CGGCGCAAGCAGGTGAAGCGCATGAAGAAGGATAAGTACACGCTTCCCGGAGGCTTGCTGGCCCCCGGCG
GGAACAGCATGGCGAGCGGGGTTGGGGTGGGCGCCGGCCTGGGTGCGGGCGTGAACCAGCGCATGGACAG
CTACGCGCACATGAACGGCTGGAGCAACGGCAGCTACAGCATGATGCAGGAGCAGCTGGGCTACCCGCAG
CACCCGGGCCTCAACGCTCACGGCGCGGCACAGATGCAACCGATGCACCGCTACGACGTCAGCGCCCTGC
AGTACAACTCCATGACCAGCTCGCAGACCTACATGAACGGCTCGCCCACCTACAGCATGTCCTACTCGCA
GCAGGGCACCCCCGGTATGGCGCTGGGCTCCATGGGCTCTGTGGTCAAGTCCGAGGCCAGCTCCAGCCCC
CCCGTGGTTACCTCTTCCTCCCACTCCAGGGCGCCCTGCCAGGCCGGGGACCTCCGGGACATGATCAGCA
TGTACCTCCCCGGCGCCGAGGTGCCGGAGCCCGCTGCGCCCAGTAGACTGCACATGGCCCAGCACTACCA
GAGCGGCCCGGTGCCCGGCACGGCCATTAACGGCACACTGCCCCTGTCGCACATGTAA
